Addgene plasmid #233248: pLentiCRISPR V2 Neo sgAGAP1_3
Purpose: Knock out of murine AGAP1
Depositing lab: David Bryant. Depositing organization: University of Glasgow. Publication: PTEN deficiency exposes a requirement for an ARF GTPase module for integrin-dependent invasion in ovarian cancer. Nikolatou K, Sandilands E, Roman-Fernandez A, Cumming EM, Freckmann E, Lilla S, Buetow L, McGarry L, Neilson M, Shaw R, Strachan D, Miller C, Huang DT, McNeish IA, Norman JC, Zanivan S, Bryant DM. EMBO J. 2023 Sep 18;42(18):e113987. doi: 10.15252/embj.2023113987. Epub 2023 Aug 14. PubMed 37577760.
Backbone
  Vector backbone: pLentiCRISPR V2 Neo
  Vector type: Lentiviral
Growth in bacteria
  Bacterial resistance: Ampicillin, 100 μg/mL
  Growth temperature: 37°C
  Growth strain: NEB Stable
  Copy number: High Copy
Gene/Insert
  Gene/Insert name: AGAP1
  gRNA/shRNA sequence: Unspecified
  Species: M. musculus (mouse)
  Entrez Gene: Agap1 (a.k.a. Ggap1, Centg2, R75364, mKIAA1099)
  Cloning method: Restriction Enzyme; 5′ cloning site Unknown (unknown if destroyed)
Terms and licenses: Academic/Nonprofit Terms; Industry Terms: Not Available to Industry
How to cite: pLentiCRISPR V2 Neo sgAGAP1_3 was a gift from David Bryant (Addgene plasmid # 233248 ; http://n2t.net/addgene:233248 ; RRID:Addgene_233248)
