[The description below was written by a language model from this plasmid's Addgene catalogue record and pLannotate feature annotations shown in this document.]
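Description:
pLentiCRISPR V2 Neo sgAGAP1_3 is a 13.2 kb all-in-one lentiviral CRISPR/Cas9 transfer plasmid built on the pLentiCRISPR V2 Neo backbone and intended to knock out mouse Agap1 (also known as Centg2 or Ggap1). In bacteria it is maintained through a high-copy ColE1/pUC-type origin and selected with ampicillin via the β-lactamase gene. An f1 origin is also present. Outside the viral region, the backbone carries an SV40/EM7-driven BleoR cassette with an SV40 polyadenylation signal, which is not packaged into virus.

The viral genome is a third-generation, self-inactivating design. A CMV enhancer/promoter fused to a truncated HIV-1 5' LTR drives Tat-independent transcription of the genomic RNA. This is followed by the Ψ packaging signal with a gag fragment, the RRE for Rev-dependent nuclear export, and the cPPT/CTS. The genome ends in a ΔU3 3' LTR, with a bGH polyadenylation signal downstream.

Two expression units sit between these elements. A human U6 Pol III promoter transcribes the Agap1-targeting guide fused to the S. pyogenes gRNA scaffold. The short gap between promoter and scaffold fits a roughly 20-nt spacer, but the record lists the guide sequence as unspecified. An EF-1α core promoter then drives S. pyogenes Cas9, followed by a neomycin phosphotransferase coding region for G418 selection of transduced cells. The linker joining Cas9 and NeoR is not annotated. A WPRE enhances expression of this transcript.

The "_3" suffix suggests this is one of several guides against the gene. The associated study concerns an ARF GTPase module in integrin-dependent invasion of PTEN-deficient ovarian cancer cells.
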