Features (pLannotate 1.2.2; 33 found; start..end, strand, type, name):
     31..83      -  misc_feature   bom (fragment): basis of mobility region from pBR322
    242..621     +  enhancer       CMV enhancer: human cytomegalovirus immediate early enhancer
    622..821     +  promoter       CMV promoter: human cytomegalovirus (CMV) immediate early promoter
    839..1019    +  LTR            5' LTR (truncated): truncated 5' long terminal repeat (LTR) from HIV-1
   1066..1191    +  misc_feature   HIV-1 Ψ: packaging signal of human immunodeficiency virus type 1
   1175..1538    +  CDS            HIV-1 gag (fragment): gag protein from human immunodeficiency virus 1; gag
   1684..1917    +  misc_feature   RRE: The Rev response element (RRE) of HIV-1 allows for Rev-dependent mRNA export from the nucleus to the cytoplasm.
   2294..2394    +  CDS            Rev (fragment): human immunodeficiency virus 1 (HIV-1) Rev protein; rev; enhances nuclear export of unspliced and incompletely spliced viral mRNAs
   2444..2561    +  misc_feature   cPPT/CTS: central polypurine tract and central termination sequence of HIV-1
   2612..2852    +  promoter       U6 promoter: RNA polymerase III promoter for human U6 snRNA
   2882..2957    +  misc_RNA       gRNA scaffold: guide RNA scaffold for the Streptococcus pyogenes CRISPR/Cas9 system
   2975..2993    +  CDS            small t antigen (fragment): SV40 (simian virus 40) small t antigen
   3019..3230    +  promoter       EF-1α core promoter: core promoter for human elongation factor EF-1α
   3255..7358    +  CDS            Cas9: Cas9 (Csn1) endonuclease from the Streptococcus pyogenes Type II CRISPR/Cas system generates RNA-guided double strand breaks in DNA
   7496..8288    +  CDS            NeoR/KanR (fragment): aminoglycoside phosphotransferase from Tn5; aph(3')-II (or nptII); confers resistance to neomycin, kanamycin, and G418 (Geneticin®)
   8304..8892    +  misc_feature   WPRE: woodchuck hepatitis virus posttranscriptional regulatory element
   8943..8962    +  misc_feature   cPPT/CTS (fragment): central polypurine tract and central termination sequence of HIV-1
   8964..9197    +  LTR            3' LTR (ΔU3): self-inactivating 3' long terminal repeat (LTR) from HIV-1
   9229..9453    +  polyA_signal   bGH poly(A) signal: bovine growth hormone polyadenylation signal
   9457..9478    +  promoter       SV40 promoter (fragment): SV40 enhancer and early promoter
   9499..9927    +  rep_origin     f1 ori (sequence partly withheld): f1 bacteriophage origin of replication; arrow indicates direction of (+) strand synthesis
   9941..10270   +  promoter       SV40 promoter: SV40 enhancer and early promoter
  10318..10365   +  promoter       EM7 promoter: synthetic bacterial promoter&nbsp
  10384..10758   +  CDS            BleoR: antibiotic-binding protein; Sh ble from Streptoalloteichus hindustanus; confers resistance to bleomycin, phleomycin, and Zeocin™
  10768..10893   +  CDS            ble (fragment): BLE_KLEPN - Experimental evidence at protein level: Swiss-Prot protein existence level 1. Binding protein with a strong affinity to the bleomycin family of antibiotics. Binds to CL990; an antimitotic-antibiotic compound. From Klebsiella pneumoniae.
  10888..11009   +  polyA_signal   SV40 poly(A) signal: SV40 polyadenylation signal
  11080..11102   -  protein_bind   lac operator (fragment): The lac repressor binds to the lac operator to inhibit transcription in E. coli. This inhibition can be relieved by adding lactose or isopropyl-β-D-thiogalactopyranoside (IPTG). lac repressor encoded by lacI
  11106..11136   -  promoter       lac promoter: promoter for the E. coli lac operon
  11151..11172   -  protein_bind   CAP binding site: CAP binding activates transcription in the presence of cAMP. E. coli catabolite activator protein
  11185..11277   -  CDS            lacI (fragment): lac repressor; lacI; The lac repressor binds to the lac operator to inhibit transcription in E. coli. This inhibition can be relieved by adding lactose or isopropyl-β-D-thiogalactopyranoside (IPTG).
  11460..12048   -  rep_origin     ori: high-copy-number ColE1/pMB1/pBR322/pUC origin of replication
  12219..13079   -  CDS            AmpR: β-lactamase; bla; confers resistance to ampicillin, carbenicillin, and related antibiotics
  13080..13184   -  promoter       AmpR promoter: bla
>Addgene plasmid #233248 | pLentiCRISPR V2 Neo sgAGAP1_3 | addgene full sequence | sequence record 464638 | Addgene NGS Result
GTCGACGGATCGGGAGATCTCCCGATCCCCTATGGTGCACTCTCAGTACAATCTGCTCTGATGCCGCATA
GTTAAGCCAGTATCTGCTCCCTGCTTGTGTGTTGGAGGTCGCTGAGTAGTGCGCGAGCAAAATTTAAGCT
ACAACAAGGCAAGGCTTGACCGACAATTGCATGAAGAATCTGCTTAGGGTTAGGCGTTTTGCGCTGCTTC
GCGATGTACGGGCCAGATATACGCGCGCGTTGACATTGATTATTGACTAGTTATTAATAGTAATCAATTA
CGGGGTCATTAGTTCATAGCCCATATATGGAGTTCCGCGTTACATAACTTACGGTAAATGGCCCGCCTGG
CTGACCGCCCAACGACCCCCGCCCATTGACGTCAATAATGACGTATGTTCCCATAGTAACGCCAATAGGG
ACTTTCCATTGACGTCAATGGGTGGAGTATTTACGGTAAACTGCCCACTTGGCAGTACATCAAGTGTATC
ATATGCCAAGTACGCCCCCTATTGACGTCAATGACGGTAAATGGCCCGCCTGGCATTATGCCCAGTACAT
GACCTTATGGGACTTTCCTACTTGGCAGTACATCTACGTATTAGTCATCGCTATTACCATGGTGATGCGG
TTTTGGCAGTACATCAATGGGCGTGGATAGCGGTTTGACTCACGGGGATTTCCAAGTCTCCACCCCATTG
ACGTCAATGGGAGTTTGTTTTGGCACCAAAATCAACGGGACTTTCCAAAATGTCGTAACAACTCCGCCCC
ATTGACGCAAATGGGCGGTAGGCGTGTACGGTGGGAGGTCTATATAAGCAGCGCGTTTTGCCTGTACTGG
GTCTCTCTGGTTAGACCAGATCTGAGCCTGGGAGCTCTCTGGCTAACTAGGGAACCCACTGCTTAAGCCT
CAATAAAGCTTGCCTTGAGTGCTTCAAGTAGTGTGTGCCCGTCTGTTGTGTGACTCTGGTAACTAGAGAT
CCCTCAGACCCTTTTAGTCAGTGTGGAAAATCTCTAGCAGTGGCGCCCGAACAGGGACTTGAAAGCGAAA
GGGAAACCAGAGGAGCTCTCTCGACGCAGGACTCGGCTTGCTGAAGCGCGCACGGCAAGAGGCGAGGGGC
GGCGACTGGTGAGTACGCCAAAAATTTTGACTAGCGGAGGCTAGAAGGAGAGAGATGGGTGCGAGAGCGT
CAGTATTAAGCGGGGGAGAATTAGATCGCGATGGGAAAAAATTCGGTTAAGGCCAGGGGGAAAGAAAAAA
TATAAATTAAAACATATAGTATGGGCAAGCAGGGAGCTAGAACGATTCGCAGTTAATCCTGGCCTGTTAG
AAACATCAGAAGGCTGTAGACAAATACTGGGACAGCTACAACCATCCCTTCAGACAGGATCAGAAGAACT
TAGATCATTATATAATACAGTAGCAACCCTCTATTGTGTGCATCAAAGGATAGAGATAAAAGACACCAAG
GAAGCTTTAGACAAGATAGAGGAAGAGCAAAACAAAAGTAAGACCACCGCACAGCAAGCGGCCGCTGATC
TTCAGACCTGGAGGAGGAGATATGAGGGACAATTGGAGAAGTGAATTATATAAATATAAAGTAGTAAAAA
TTGAACCATTAGGAGTAGCACCCACCAAGGCAAAGAGAAGAGTGGTGCAGAGAGAAAAAAGAGCAGTGGG
AATAGGAGCTTTGTTCCTTGGGTTCTTGGGAGCAGCAGGAAGCACTATGGGCGCAGCGTCAATGACGCTG
ACGGTACAGGCCAGACAATTATTGTCTGGTATAGTGCAGCAGCAGAACAATTTGCTGAGGGCTATTGAGG
CGCAACAGCATCTGTTGCAACTCACAGTCTGGGGCATCAAGCAGCTCCAGGCAAGAATCCTGGCTGTGGA
AAGATACCTAAAGGATCAACAGCTCCTGGGGATTTGGGGTTGCTCTGGAAAACTCATTTGCACCACTGCT
GTGCCTTGGAATGCTAGTTGGAGTAATAAATCTCTGGAACAGATTTGGAATCACACGACCTGGATGGAGT
GGGACAGAGAAATTAACAATTACACAAGCTTAATACACTCCTTAATTGAAGAATCGCAAAACCAGCAAGA
AAAGAATGAACAAGAATTATTGGAATTAGATAAATGGGCAAGTTTGTGGAATTGGTTTAACATAACAAAT
TGGCTGTGGTATATAAAATTATTCATAATGATAGTAGGAGGCTTGGTAGGTTTAAGAATAGTTTTTGCTG
TACTTTCTATAGTGAATAGAGTTAGGCAGGGATATTCACCATTATCGTTTCAGACCCACCTCCCAACCCC
GAGGGGACCCGACAGGCCCGAAGGAATAGAAGAAGAAGGTGGAGAGAGAGACAGAGACAGATCCATTCGA
TTAGTGAACGGATCGGCACTGCGTGCGCCAATTCTGCAGACAAATGGCAGTATTCATCCACAATTTTAAA
AGAAAAGGGGGGATTGGGGGGTACAGTGCAGGGGAAAGAATAGTAGACATAATAGCAACAGACATACAAA
CTAAAGAATTACAAAAACAAATTACAAAAATTCAAAATTTTCGGGTTTATTACAGGGACAGCAGAGATCC
AGTTTGGTTAATTAAGGTACCGAGGGCCTATTTCCCATGATTCCTTCATATTTGCATATACGATACAAGG
CTGTTAGAGAGATAATTAGAATTAATTTGACTGTAAACACAAAGATATTAGTACAAAATACGTGACGTAG
AAAGTAATAATTTCTTGGGTAGTTTGCAGTTTTAAAATTATGTTTTAAAATGGACTATCATATGCTTACC
GTAACTTGAAAGTATTTCGATTTCTTGGCTTTATATATCTTGTGGAAAGGACGAAACACCGTACGTCACC
CTGTGCGACAAGTTTTAGAGCTAGAAATAGCAAGTTAAAATAAGGCTAGTCCGTTATCAACTTGAAAAAG
TGGCACCGAGTCGGTGCTTTTTTGAATTCGCTAGCTAGGTCTTGAAAGGAGTGGGAATTGGCTCCGGTGC
CCGTCAGTGGGCAGAGCGCACATCGCCCACAGTCCCCGAGAAGTTGGGGGGAGGGGTCGGCAATTGATCC
GGTGCCTAGAGAAGGTGGCGCGGGGTAAACTGGGAAAGTGATGTCGTGTACTGGCTCCGCCTTTTTCCCG
AGGGTGGGGGAGAACCGTATATAAGTGCAGTAGTCGCCGTGAACGTTCTTTTTCGCAACGGGTTTGCCGC
CAGAACACAGGACCGGTTCTAGAGCGCTGCCACCATGGACAAGAAGTACAGCATCGGCCTGGACATCGGC
ACCAACTCTGTGGGCTGGGCCGTGATCACCGACGAGTACAAGGTGCCCAGCAAGAAATTCAAGGTGCTGG
GCAACACCGACCGGCACAGCATCAAGAAGAACCTGATCGGAGCCCTGCTGTTCGACAGCGGCGAAACAGC
CGAGGCCACCCGGCTGAAGAGAACCGCCAGAAGAAGATACACCAGACGGAAGAACCGGATCTGCTATCTG
CAAGAGATCTTCAGCAACGAGATGGCCAAGGTGGACGACAGCTTCTTCCACAGACTGGAAGAGTCCTTCC
TGGTGGAAGAGGATAAGAAGCACGAGCGGCACCCCATCTTCGGCAACATCGTGGACGAGGTGGCCTACCA
CGAGAAGTACCCCACCATCTACCACCTGAGAAAGAAACTGGTGGACAGCACCGACAAGGCCGACCTGCGG
CTGATCTATCTGGCCCTGGCCCACATGATCAAGTTCCGGGGCCACTTCCTGATCGAGGGCGACCTGAACC
CCGACAACAGCGACGTGGACAAGCTGTTCATCCAGCTGGTGCAGACCTACAACCAGCTGTTCGAGGAAAA
CCCCATCAACGCCAGCGGCGTGGACGCCAAGGCCATCCTGTCTGCCAGACTGAGCAAGAGCAGACGGCTG
GAAAATCTGATCGCCCAGCTGCCCGGCGAGAAGAAGAATGGCCTGTTCGGAAACCTGATTGCCCTGAGCC
TGGGCCTGACCCCCAACTTCAAGAGCAACTTCGACCTGGCCGAGGATGCCAAACTGCAGCTGAGCAAGGA
CACCTACGACGACGACCTGGACAACCTGCTGGCCCAGATCGGCGACCAGTACGCCGACCTGTTTCTGGCC
GCCAAGAACCTGTCCGACGCCATCCTGCTGAGCGACATCCTGAGAGTGAACACCGAGATCACCAAGGCCC
CCCTGAGCGCCTCTATGATCAAGAGATACGACGAGCACCACCAGGACCTGACCCTGCTGAAAGCTCTCGT
GCGGCAGCAGCTGCCTGAGAAGTACAAAGAGATTTTCTTCGACCAGAGCAAGAACGGCTACGCCGGCTAC
ATTGACGGCGGAGCCAGCCAGGAAGAGTTCTACAAGTTCATCAAGCCCATCCTGGAAAAGATGGACGGCA
CCGAGGAACTGCTCGTGAAGCTGAACAGAGAGGACCTGCTGCGGAAGCAGCGGACCTTCGACAACGGCAG
CATCCCCCACCAGATCCACCTGGGAGAGCTGCACGCCATTCTGCGGCGGCAGGAAGATTTTTACCCATTC
CTGAAGGACAACCGGGAAAAGATCGAGAAGATCCTGACCTTCCGCATCCCCTACTACGTGGGCCCTCTGG
CCAGGGGAAACAGCAGATTCGCCTGGATGACCAGAAAGAGCGAGGAAACCATCACCCCCTGGAACTTCGA
GGAAGTGGTGGACAAGGGCGCTTCCGCCCAGAGCTTCATCGAGCGGATGACCAACTTCGATAAGAACCTG
CCCAACGAGAAGGTGCTGCCCAAGCACAGCCTGCTGTACGAGTACTTCACCGTGTATAACGAGCTGACCA
AAGTGAAATACGTGACCGAGGGAATGAGAAAGCCCGCCTTCCTGAGCGGCGAGCAGAAAAAGGCCATCGT
GGACCTGCTGTTCAAGACCAACCGGAAAGTGACCGTGAAGCAGCTGAAAGAGGACTACTTCAAGAAAATC
GAGTGCTTCGACTCCGTGGAAATCTCCGGCGTGGAAGATCGGTTCAACGCCTCCCTGGGCACATACCACG
ATCTGCTGAAAATTATCAAGGACAAGGACTTCCTGGACAATGAGGAAAACGAGGACATTCTGGAAGATAT
CGTGCTGACCCTGACACTGTTTGAGGACAGAGAGATGATCGAGGAACGGCTGAAAACCTATGCCCACCTG
TTCGACGACAAAGTGATGAAGCAGCTGAAGCGGCGGAGATACACCGGCTGGGGCAGGCTGAGCCGGAAGC
TGATCAACGGCATCCGGGACAAGCAGTCCGGCAAGACAATCCTGGATTTCCTGAAGTCCGACGGCTTCGC
CAACAGAAACTTCATGCAGCTGATCCACGACGACAGCCTGACCTTTAAAGAGGACATCCAGAAAGCCCAG
GTGTCCGGCCAGGGCGATAGCCTGCACGAGCACATTGCCAATCTGGCCGGCAGCCCCGCCATTAAGAAGG
GCATCCTGCAGACAGTGAAGGTGGTGGACGAGCTCGTGAAAGTGATGGGCCGGCACAAGCCCGAGAACAT
CGTGATCGAAATGGCCAGAGAGAACCAGACCACCCAGAAGGGACAGAAGAACAGCCGCGAGAGAATGAAG
CGGATCGAAGAGGGCATCAAAGAGCTGGGCAGCCAGATCCTGAAAGAACACCCCGTGGAAAACACCCAGC
TGCAGAACGAGAAGCTGTACCTGTACTACCTGCAGAATGGGCGGGATATGTACGTGGACCAGGAACTGGA
CATCAACCGGCTGTCCGACTACGATGTGGACCATATCGTGCCTCAGAGCTTTCTGAAGGACGACTCCATC
GACAACAAGGTGCTGACCAGAAGCGACAAGAACCGGGGCAAGAGCGACAACGTGCCCTCCGAAGAGGTCG
TGAAGAAGATGAAGAACTACTGGCGGCAGCTGCTGAACGCCAAGCTGATTACCCAGAGAAAGTTCGACAA
TCTGACCAAGGCCGAGAGAGGCGGCCTGAGCGAACTGGATAAGGCCGGCTTCATCAAGAGACAGCTGGTG
GAAACCCGGCAGATCACAAAGCACGTGGCACAGATCCTGGACTCCCGGATGAACACTAAGTACGACGAGA
ATGACAAGCTGATCCGGGAAGTGAAAGTGATCACCCTGAAGTCCAAGCTGGTGTCCGATTTCCGGAAGGA
TTTCCAGTTTTACAAAGTGCGCGAGATCAACAACTACCACCACGCCCACGACGCCTACCTGAACGCCGTC
GTGGGAACCGCCCTGATCAAAAAGTACCCTAAGCTGGAAAGCGAGTTCGTGTACGGCGACTACAAGGTGT
ACGACGTGCGGAAGATGATCGCCAAGAGCGAGCAGGAAATCGGCAAGGCTACCGCCAAGTACTTCTTCTA
CAGCAACATCATGAACTTTTTCAAGACCGAGATTACCCTGGCCAACGGCGAGATCCGGAAGCGGCCTCTG
ATCGAGACAAACGGCGAAACCGGGGAGATCGTGTGGGATAAGGGCCGGGATTTTGCCACCGTGCGGAAAG
TGCTGAGCATGCCCCAAGTGAATATCGTGAAAAAGACCGAGGTGCAGACAGGCGGCTTCAGCAAAGAGTC
TATCCTGCCCAAGAGGAACAGCGATAAGCTGATCGCCAGAAAGAAGGACTGGGACCCTAAGAAGTACGGC
GGCTTCGACAGCCCCACCGTGGCCTATTCTGTGCTGGTGGTGGCCAAAGTGGAAAAGGGCAAGTCCAAGA
AACTGAAGAGTGTGAAAGAGCTGCTGGGGATCACCATCATGGAAAGAAGCAGCTTCGAGAAGAATCCCAT
CGACTTTCTGGAAGCCAAGGGCTACAAAGAAGTGAAAAAGGACCTGATCATCAAGCTGCCTAAGTACTCC
CTGTTCGAGCTGGAAAACGGCCGGAAGAGAATGCTGGCCTCTGCCGGCGAACTGCAGAAGGGAAACGAAC
TGGCCCTGCCCTCCAAATATGTGAACTTCCTGTACCTGGCCAGCCACTATGAGAAGCTGAAGGGCTCCCC
CGAGGATAATGAGCAGAAACAGCTGTTTGTGGAACAGCACAAGCACTACCTGGACGAGATCATCGAGCAG
ATCAGCGAGTTCTCCAAGAGAGTGATCCTGGCCGACGCTAATCTGGACAAAGTGCTGTCCGCCTACAACA
AGCACCGGGATAAGCCCATCAGAGAGCAGGCCGAGAATATCATCCACCTGTTTACCCTGACCAATCTGGG
AGCCCCTGCCGCCTTCAAGTACTTTGACACCACCATCGACCGGAAGAGGTACACCAGCACCAAAGAGGTG
CTGGACGCCACCCTGATCCACCAGAGCATCACCGGCCTGTACGAGACACGGATCGACCTGTCTCAGCTGG
GAGGCGACAAGCGACCTGCCGCCACAAAGAAGGCTGGACAGGCTAAGAAGAAGAAAGATTACAAAGACGA
TGACGATAAGGGATCCGGCGCAACAAACTTCTCTCTGCTGAAACAAGCCGGAGATGTCGAAGAGAATCCT
GGACCGATTGAACAAGATGGATTGCACGCAGGTTCTCCGGCCGCTTGGGTGGAGAGGCTATTCGGCTATG
ACTGGGCACAACAGACAATCGGCTGCTCTGATGCCGCCGTGTTCCGGCTGTCAGCGCAGGGGCGCCCGGT
TCTTTTTGTCAAGACCGACCTGTCCGGTGCCCTGAATGAACTGCAGGACGAGGCAGCGCGGCTATCGTGG
CTGGCCACGACGGGCGTTCCTTGCGCAGCTGTGCTCGACGTTGTCACTGAAGCGGGAAGGGACTGGCTGC
TATTGGGCGAAGTGCCGGGGCAGGATCTCCTGTCATCTCACCTTGCTCCTGCCGAGAAAGTATCCATCAT
GGCTGATGCAATGCGGCGGCTGCATACGCTTGATCCGGCTACCTGCCCATTCGACCACCAAGCGAAACAT
CGCATCGAGCGAGCACGTACTCGGATGGAAGCCGGTCTTGTCGATCAGGATGATCTGGACGAAGAGCATC
AGGGGCTCGCGCCAGCCGAACTGTTCGCCAGGCTCAAGGCGCGCATGCCCGACGGCGAGGATCTCGTCGT
GACCCATGGCGATGCCTGCTTGCCGAATATCATGGTGGAAAATGGCCGCTTTTCTGGATTCATCGACTGT
GGCCGGCTGGGTGTGGCGGACCGCTATCAGGACATAGCGTTGGCTACCCGTGATATTGCTGAAGAGCTTG
GCGGCGAATGGGCTGACCGCTTCCTCGTGCTTTACGGTATCGCCGCTCCCGATTCGCAGCGCATCGCCTT
CTATCGCCTTCTTGACGAGTTCTTCTGAACGCGTTAAGTCGACAATCAACCTCTGGATTACAAAATTTGT
GAAAGATTGACTGGTATTCTTAACTATGTTGCTCCTTTTACGCTATGTGGATACGCTGCTTTAATGCCTT
TGTATCATGCTATTGCTTCCCGTATGGCTTTCATTTTCTCCTCCTTGTATAAATCCTGGTTGCTGTCTCT
TTATGAGGAGTTGTGGCCCGTTGTCAGGCAACGTGGCGTGGTGTGCACTGTGTTTGCTGACGCAACCCCC
ACTGGTTGGGGCATTGCCACCACCTGTCAGCTCCTTTCCGGGACTTTCGCTTTCCCCCTCCCTATTGCCA
CGGCGGAACTCATCGCCGCCTGCCTTGCCCGCTGCTGGACAGGGGCTCGGCTGTTGGGCACTGACAATTC
CGTGGTGTTGTCGGGGAAATCATCGTCCTTTCCTTGGCTGCTCGCCTGTGTTGCCACCTGGATTCTGCGC
GGGACGTCCTTCTGCTACGTCCCTTCGGCCCTCAATCCAGCGGACCTTCCTTCCCGCGGCCTGCTGCCGG
CTCTGCGGCCTCTTCCGCGTCTTCGCCTTCGCCCTCAGACGAGTCGGATCTCCCTTTGGGCCGCCTCCCC
GCGTCGACTTTAAGACCAATGACTTACAAGGCAGCTGTAGATCTTAGCCACTTTTTAAAAGAAAAGGGGG
GACTGGAAGGGCTAATTCACTCCCAACGAAGACAAGATCTGCTTTTTGCTTGTACTGGGTCTCTCTGGTT
AGACCAGATCTGAGCCTGGGAGCTCTCTGGCTAACTAGGGAACCCACTGCTTAAGCCTCAATAAAGCTTG
CCTTGAGTGCTTCAAGTAGTGTGTGCCCGTCTGTTGTGTGACTCTGGTAACTAGAGATCCCTCAGACCCT
TTTAGTCAGTGTGGAAAATCTCTAGCAGGGCCCGTTTAAACCCGCTGATCAGCCTCGACTGTGCCTTCTA
GTTGCCAGCCATCTGTTGTTTGCCCCTCCCCCGTGCCTTCCTTGACCCTGGAAGGTGCCACTCCCACTGT
CCTTTCCTAATAAAATGAGGAAATTGCATCGCATTGTCTGAGTAGGTGTCATTCTATTCTGGGGGGTGGG
GTGGGGCAGGACAGCAAGGGGGAGGATTGGGAAGACAATAGCAGGCATGCTGGGGATGCGGTGGGCTCTA
TGGCTTCTGAGGCGGAAAGAACCAGCTGGGGCTCTAGGGGGTATCCCC
[124 nt withheld, positions 9499-9622]
C
[91 nt withheld, positions 9624-9714]
A
[49 nt withheld, positions 9716-9764]
CCTTTGACGTTGGAGTCCACGTTCTTT
[37 nt withheld, positions 9792-9828]
ACCCTATCTCGGTCTATTCTTTTGATTTATAAGGGATTTTGCCGATTTCGGCCTATTGGTTAAAAAATGA
GCTGATTTAACAAAAATTTAACGCGAATTAATTCTGTGGAATGTGTGTCAGTTAGGGTGTGGAAAGTCCC
CAGGCTCCCCAGCAGGCAGAAGTATGCAAAGCATGCATCTCAATTAGTCAGCAACCAGGTGTGGAAAGTC
CCCAGGCTCCCCAGCAGGCAGAAGTATGCAAAGCATGCATCTCAATTAGTCAGCAACCATAGTCCCGCCC
CTAACTCCGCCCATCCCGCCCCTAACTCCGCCCAGTTCCGCCCATTCTCCGCCCCATGGCTGACTAATTT
TTTTTATTTATGCAGAGGCCGAGGCCGCCTCTGCCTCTGAGCTATTCCAGAAGTAGTGAGGAGGCTTTTT
TGGAGGCCTAGGCTTTTGCAAAAAGCTCCCGGGAGCTTGTATATCCATTTTCGGATCTGATCAGCACGTG
TTGACAATTAATCATCGGCATAGTATATCGGCATAGTATAATACGACAAGGTGAGGAACTAAACCATGGC
CAAGTTGACCAGTGCCGTTCCGGTGCTCACCGCGCGCGACGTCGCCGGAGCGGTCGAGTTCTGGACCGAC
CGGCTCGGGTTCTCCCGGGACTTCGTGGAGGACGACTTCGCCGGTGTGGTCCGGGACGACGTGACCCTGT
TCATCAGCGCGGTCCAGGACCAGGTGGTGCCGGACAACACCCTGGCCTGGGTGTGGGTGCGCGGCCTGGA
CGAGCTGTACGCCGAGTGGTCGGAGGTCGTGTCCACGAACTTCCGGGACGCCTCCGGGCCGGCCATGACC
GAGATCGGCGAGCAGCCGTGGGGGCGGGAGTTCGCCCTGCGCGACCCGGCCGGCAACTGCGTGCACTTCG
TGGCCGAGGAGCAGGACTGACACGTGCTACGAGATTTCGATTCCACCGCCGCCTTCTATGAAAGGTTGGG
CTTCGGAATCGTTTTCCGGGACGCCGGCTGGATGATCCTCCAGCGCGGGGATCTCATGCTGGAGTTCTTC
GCCCACCCCAACTTGTTTATTGCAGCTTATAATGGTTACAAATAAAGCAATAGCATCACAAATTTCACAA
ATAAAGCATTTTTTTCACTGCATTCTAGTTGTGGTTTGTCCAAACTCATCAATGTATCTTATCATGTCTG
TATACCGTCGACCTCTAGCTAGAGCTTGGCGTAATCATGGTCATAGCTGTTTCCTGTGTGAAATTGTTAT
CCGCTCACAATTCCACACAACATACGAGCCGGAAGCATAAAGTGTAAAGCCTGGGGTGCCTAATGAGTGA
GCTAACTCACATTAATTGCGTTGCGCTCACTGCCCGCTTTCCAGTCGGGAAACCTGTCGTGCCAGCTGCA
TTAATGAATCGGCCAACGCGCGGGGAGAGGCGGTTTGCGTATTGGGCGCTCTTCCGCTTCCTCGCTCACT
GACTCGCTGCGCTCGGTCGTTCGGCTGCGGCGAGCGGTATCAGCTCACTCAAAGGCGGTAATACGGTTAT
CCACAGAATCAGGGGATAACGCAGGAAAGAACATGTGAGCAAAAGGCCAGCAAAAGGCCAGGAACCGTAA
AAAGGCCGCGTTGCTGGCGTTTTTCCATAGGCTCCGCCCCCCTGACGAGCATCACAAAAATCGACGCTCA
AGTCAGAGGTGGCGAAACCCGACAGGACTATAAAGATACCAGGCGTTTCCCCCTGGAAGCTCCCTCGTGC
GCTCTCCTGTTCCGACCCTGCCGCTTACCGGATACCTGTCCGCCTTTCTCCCTTCGGGAAGCGTGGCGCT
TTCTCATAGCTCACGCTGTAGGTATCTCAGTTCGGTGTAGGTCGTTCGCTCCAAGCTGGGCTGTGTGCAC
GAACCCCCCGTTCAGCCCGACCGCTGCGCCTTATCCGGTAACTATCGTCTTGAGTCCAACCCGGTAAGAC
ACGACTTATCGCCACTGGCAGCAGCCACTGGTAACAGGATTAGCAGAGCGAGGTATGTAGGCGGTGCTAC
AGAGTTCTTGAAGTGGTGGCCTAACTACGGCTACACTAGAAGAACAGTATTTGGTATCTGCGCTCTGCTG
AAGCCAGTTACCTTCGGAAAAAGAGTTGGTAGCTCTTGATCCGGCAAACAAACCACCGCTGGTAGCGGTG
GTTTTTTTGTTTGCAAGCAGCAGATTACGCGCAGAAAAAAAGGATCTCAAGAAGATCCTTTGATCTTTTC
TACGGGGTCTGACGCTCAGTGGAACGAAAACTCACGTTAAGGGATTTTGGTCATGAGATTATCAAAAAGG
ATCTTCACCTAGATCCTTTTAAATTAAAAATGAAGTTTTAAATCAATCTAAAGTATATATGAGTAAACTT
GGTCTGACAGTTACCAATGCTTAATCAGTGAGGCACCTATCTCAGCGATCTGTCTATTTCGTTCATCCAT
AGTTGCCTGACTCCCCGTCGTGTAGATAACTACGATACGGGAGGGCTTACCATCTGGCCCCAGTGCTGCA
ATGATACCGCGAGACCCACGCTCACCGGCTCCAGATTTATCAGCAATAAACCAGCCAGCCGGAAGGGCCG
AGCGCAGAAGTGGTCCTGCAACTTTATCCGCCTCCATCCAGTCTATTAATTGTTGCCGGGAAGCTAGAGT
AAGTAGTTCGCCAGTTAATAGTTTGCGCAACGTTGTTGCCATTGCTACAGGCATCGTGGTGTCACGCTCG
TCGTTTGGTATGGCTTCATTCAGCTCCGGTTCCCAACGATCAAGGCGAGTTACATGATCCCCCATGTTGT
GCAAAAAAGCGGTTAGCTCCTTCGGTCCTCCGATCGTTGTCAGAAGTAAGTTGGCCGCAGTGTTATCACT
CATGGTTATGGCAGCACTGCATAATTCTCTTACTGTCATGCCATCCGTAAGATGCTTTTCTGTGACTGGT
GAGTACTCAACCAAGTCATTCTGAGAATAGTGTATGCGGCGACCGAGTTGCTCTTGCCCGGCGTCAATAC
GGGATAATACCGCGCCACATAGCAGAACTTTAAAAGTGCTCATCATTGGAAAACGTTCTTCGGGGCGAAA
ACTCTCAAGGATCTTACCGCTGTTGAGATCCAGTTCGATGTAACCCACTCGTGCACCCAACTGATCTTCA
GCATCTTTTACTTTCACCAGCGTTTCTGGGTGAGCAAAAACAGGAAGGCAAAATGCCGCAAAAAAGGGAA
TAAGGGCGACACGGAAATGTTGAATACTCATACTCTTCCTTTTTCAATATTATTGAAGCATTTATCAGGG
TTATTGTCTCATGAGCGGATACATATTTGAATGTATTTAGAAAAATAAACAAATAGGGGTTCCGCGCACA
TTTCCCCGAAAAGTGCCACCTGAC
